>Addgene plasmid #162607 | pEmpty_Control | depositor full sequence | sequence record 315175 | pEmpty_Control sequence 10616 bps
GACGAAAGGGCCTCGTGATACGCCTATTTTTATAGGTTAATGTCATGATAATAATGGTTTCTTAGGACGG
ATCGCTTGCCTGTAACTTACACGCGCCTCGTATCTTTTAATGATGGAATAATTTGGGAATTTACTCTGTG
TTTATTTATTTTTATGTTTTGTATTTGGATTTTAGAAAGTAAATAAAGAAGGTAGAAGAGTTACGGAATG
AAGAAAAAAAAATAAACAAAGGTTTAAAAAATTTCAACAAAAAGCGTACTTTACATATATATTTATTAGA
CAAGAAAAGCAGATTAAATAGATATACATTCGATTAACGATAAGTAAAATGTAAAATCACAGGATTTTCG
TGTGTGGTCTTCTACACAGACAAGATGAAACAATTCGGCATTAATACCTGAGAGCAGGAAGAGCAAGATA
AAAGGTAGTATTTGTTGGCGATCCCCCTAGAGTCTTTTACATCTTCGGAAAACAAAAACTATTTTTTCTT
TAATTTCTTTTTTTACTTTCTATTTTTAATTTATATATTTATATTAAAAAATTTAAATTATAATTATTTT
TATAGCACGTGATGAAAAGGACCCAGGTGGCACTTTTCGGGGAAATGTGCGCGGAACCCCTATTTGTTTA
TTTTTCTAAATACATTCAAATATGTATCCGCTCATGAGACAATAACCCTGATAAATGCTTCAATAATATT
GAAAAAGGAAGAGTATGAGTATTCAACATTTCCGTGTCGCCCTTATTCCCTTTTTTGCGGCATTTTGCCT
TCCTGTTTTTGCTCACCCAGAAACGCTGGTGAAAGTAAAAGATGCTGAAGATCAGTTGGGTGCACGAGTG
GGTTACATCGAACTGGATCTCAACAGCGGTAAGATCCTTGAGAGTTTTCGCCCCGAAGAACGTTTTCCAA
TGATGAGCACTTTTAAAGTTCTGCTATGTGGCGCGGTATTATCCCGTATTGACGCCGGGCAAGAGCAACT
CGGTCGCCGCATACACTATTCTCAGAATGACTTGGTTGAGTACTCACCAGTCACAGAAAAGCATCTTACG
GATGGCATGACAGTAAGAGAATTATGCAGTGCTGCCATAACCATGAGTGATAACACTGCGGCCAACTTAC
TTCTGACAACGATCGGAGGACCGAAGGAGCTAACCGCTTTTTTGCACAACATGGGGGATCATGTAACTCG
CCTTGATCGTTGGGAACCGGAGCTGAATGAAGCCATACCAAACGACGAGCGTGACACCACGATGCCTGTA
GCAATGGCAACAACGTTGCGCAAACTATTAACTGGCGAACTACTTACTCTAGCTTCCCGGCAACAATTAA
TAGACTGGATGGAGGCGGATAAAGTTGCAGGACCACTTCTGCGCTCGGCCCTTCCGGCTGGCTGGTTTAT
TGCTGATAAATCTGGAGCCGGTGAGCGTGGGTCTCGCGGTATCATTGCAGCACTGGGGCCAGATGGTAAG
CCCTCCCGTATCGTAGTTATCTACACGACGGGGAGTCAGGCAACTATGGATGAACGAAATAGACAGATCG
CTGAGATAGGTGCCTCACTGATTAAGCATTGGTAACTGTCAGACCAAGTTTACTCATATATACTTTAGAT
TGATTTAAAACTTCATTTTTAATTTAAAAGGATCTAGGTGAAGATCCTTTTTGATAATCTCATGACCAAA
ATCCCTTAACGTGAGTTTTCGTTCCACTGAGCGTCAGACCCCGTAGAAAAGATCAAAGGATCTTCTTGAG
ATCCTTTTTTTCTGCGCGTAATCTGCTGCTTGCAAACAAAAAAACCACCGCTACCAGCGGTGGTTTGTTT
GCCGGATCAAGAGCTACCAACTCTTTTTCCGAAGGTAACTGGCTTCAGCAGAGCGCAGATACCAAATACT
GTCCTTCTAGTGTAGCCGTAGTTAGGCCACCACTTCAAGAACTCTGTAGCACCGCCTACATACCTCGCTC
TGCTAATCCTGTTACCAGTGGCTGCTGCCAGTGGCGATAAGTCGTGTCTTACCGGGTTGGACTCAAGACG
ATAGTTACCGGATAAGGCGCAGCGGTCGGGCTGAACGGGGGGTTCGTGCACACAGCCCAGCTTGGAGCGA
ACGACCTACACCGAACTGAGATACCTACAGCGTGAGCTATGAGAAAGCGCCACGCTTCCCGAAGGGAGAA
AGGCGGACAGGTATCCGGTAAGCGGCAGGGTCGGAACAGGAGAGCGCACGAGGGAGCTTCCAGGGGGAAA
CGCCTGGTATCTTTATAGTCCTGTCGGGTTTCGCCACCTCTGACTTGAGCGTCGATTTTTGTGATGCTCG
TCAGGGGGGCGGAGCCTATGGAAAAACGCCAGCAACGCGGCCTTTTTACGGTTCCTGGCCTTTTGCTGGC
CTTTTGCTCTTAATTAAGTATATGTGTTATGTAGTATACTCTTTCTTCAACAATTAAATACTCTCGGTAG
CCAAGTTGGTTTAAGGCGCAAGACTGTAATTTATCACTACGAAATCTTGAGATCGGGCGTTCGACTCGCC
CCCGGGAGAGATGGCCGGCATGGTCCCAGCCTCCTCGCTGGCGCCGGCTGGGCAACACCTTCGGGTGGCG
AATGGGACTTTGGCGGCCGCGTTTAAGAGCTATGCTGGAAACAGCATAGCAAGTTTAAATAAGGCTAGTC
CGTTATCAACTTGAAAAAGTGGCACCGAGTCGGTGCTTTTTTGTTAACTCCGTTACTGTGGGCTTGCCAT
ATTTTTTGGAACTTTTCTGCCCTTTTTCTCAATGAGTAAGGAGGGCGTTTATCTTTTCTATTTTATTTTT
CTACAAATTTGATTCATGAGTCCATGGAACAAATATATAGAACTCATTTTCTTGTTTCGGTATATATATT
AACTCCATTGAAGCATTTGCTTTTATCCTGACTGGCTAGCTAGTCGTGCAATGTATGACTTTAAGCCGCG
GTCTTTCCTGCGTTATCCCCTGATTCTGTGGATAACCGTATTACCGCCTTTGAGTGAGCTGATACCGCTC
GCCGCAGCCGAACGACCGAGCGCAGCGAGTCAGTGAGCGAGGAAGCGGAAGAGCGCCCAATACGCAAACC
GCCTCTCCCCGCGCGTTGGCCGATTCATTAATGCAGCTGGCACGACAGGTTTCCCGACTGGAAAGCGGGC
AGTGAGCGCAACGCAATTAATGTGAGTTAGCTCACTCATTAGGCACCCCAGGCTTTACACTTTATGCTTC
CGGCTCGTATGTTGTGTGGAATTGTGAGCGGATAACAATTTCACACAGGAAACAGCTATGACCATGATTA
CGCCAAGCGCGCAATTAACCCTCACTAAAGGGAACAAAAGCTGGAGCTCATAGCTTCAAAATGTTTCTAC
TCCTTTTTTACTCTTCCAGATTTTCTCGGACTCCGCGCATCGCCGTACCACTTCAAAACACCCAAGCACA
GCATACTAAATTTCCCCTCTTTCTTCCTCTAGGGTGTCGTTAATTACCCGTACTAAAGGTTTGGAAAAGA
AAAAAGAGACCGCCTCGTTTCTTTTTCTTCGTCGAAAAAGGCAATAAAAATTTTTATCACGTTTCTTTTT
CTTGAAAATTTTTTTTTTGATTTTTTTCTCTTTCGATGACCTCCCATTGATATTTAAGTTAATAAACGGT
CTTCAATTTCTCAAGTTTCAGTTTCATTTTTCTTGTTCTATTACAACTTTTTTTACTTCTTGCTCATTAG
AAAGAAAGCATAGCAATCTAATCTAAGTTTTCTAGAGATGTCTAGAGCCCCAAAGAAGAAGAGAAAAGTT
AGACCCGGGATGGACAAGAAGTACTCCATTGGGCTCGATATCGGCACAAACAGCGTCGGCTGGGCCGTCA
TTACGGACGAGTACAAGGTGCCGAGCAAAAAATTCAAAGTTCTGGGCAATACCGATCGCCACAGCATAAA
GAAGAACCTCATTGGCGCCCTCCTGTTCGACTCCGGGGAGACGGCCGAAGCCACGCGGCTCAAAAGAACA
GCACGGCGCAGATATACCCGCAGAAAGAATCGGATCTGCTACCTGCAGGAGATCTTTAGTAATGAGATGG
CTAAGGTGGATGACTCTTTCTTCCATAGGCTGGAGGAGTCCTTTTTGGTGGAGGAGGATAAAAAGCACGA
GCGCCACCCAATCTTTGGCAATATCGTGGACGAGGTGGCGTACCATGAAAAGTACCCAACCATATATCAT
CTGAGGAAGAAGCTTGTAGACAGTACTGATAAGGCTGACTTGCGGTTGATCTATCTCGCGCTGGCGCATA
TGATCAAATTTCGGGGACACTTCCTCATCGAGGGGGACCTGAACCCAGACAACAGCGATGTCGACAAACT
CTTTATCCAACTGGTTCAGACTTACAATCAGCTTTTCGAAGAGAACCCGATCAACGCATCCGGAGTTGAC
GCCAAAGCAATCCTGAGCGCTAGGCTGTCCAAATCCCGGCGGCTCGAAAACCTCATCGCACAGCTCCCTG
GGGAGAAGAAGAACGGCCTGTTTGGTAATCTTATCGCCCTGTCACTCGGGCTGACCCCCAACTTTAAATC
TAACTTCGACCTGGCCGAAGATGCCAAGCTTCAACTGAGCAAAGACACCTACGATGATGATCTCGACAAT
CTGCTGGCCCAGATCGGCGACCAGTACGCAGACCTTTTTTTGGCGGCAAAGAACCTGTCAGACGCCATTC
TGCTGAGTGATATTCTGCGAGTGAACACGGAGATCACCAAAGCTCCGCTGAGCGCTAGTATGATCAAGCG
CTATGATGAGCACCACCAAGACTTGACTTTGCTGAAGGCCCTTGTCAGACAGCAACTGCCTGAGAAGTAC
AAGGAAATTTTCTTCGATCAGTCTAAAAATGGCTACGCCGGATACATTGACGGCGGAGCAAGCCAGGAGG
AATTTTACAAATTTATTAAGCCCATCTTGGAAAAAATGGACGGCACCGAGGAGCTGCTGGTAAAGCTTAA
CAGAGAAGATCTGTTGCGCAAACAGCGCACTTTCGACAATGGAAGCATCCCCCACCAGATTCACCTGGGC
GAACTGCACGCTATCCTCAGGCGGCAAGAGGATTTCTACCCCTTTTTGAAAGATAACAGGGAAAAGATTG
AGAAAATCCTCACATTTCGGATACCCTACTATGTAGGCCCCCTCGCCCGGGGAAATTCCAGATTCGCGTG
GATGACTCGCAAATCAGAAGAGACCATCACTCCCTGGAACTTCGAGGAAGTCGTGGATAAGGGGGCCTCT
GCCCAGTCCTTCATCGAAAGGATGACTAACTTTGATAAAAATCTGCCTAACGAAAAGGTGCTTCCTAAAC
ACTCTCTGCTGTACGAGTACTTCACAGTTTATAACGAGCTCACCAAGGTCAAATACGTCACAGAAGGGAT
GAGAAAGCCAGCATTCCTGTCTGGAGAGCAGAAGAAAGCTATCGTGGACCTCCTCTTCAAGACGAACCGG
AAAGTTACCGTGAAACAGCTCAAAGAAGACTATTTCAAAAAGATTGAATGTTTCGACTCTGTTGAAATCA
GCGGAGTGGAGGATCGCTTCAACGCATCCCTGGGAACGTATCACGATCTCCTGAAAATCATTAAAGACAA
GGACTTCCTGGACAATGAGGAGAACGAGGACATTCTTGAGGACATTGTCCTCACCCTTACGTTGTTTGAA
GATAGGGAGATGATTGAAGAACGCTTGAAAACTTACGCTCATCTCTTCGACGACAAAGTCATGAAACAGC
TCAAGAGGCGCCGATATACAGGATGGGGGCGGCTGTCAAGAAAACTGATCAATGGGGTATGTGAACTGCA
ATATTAATAGCACGAGAAAATTGAGAGGAAGATAGATGGGAACTAGTAGAGTTGATATTGATGAGATACG
AAAACCACACGTAAATAAACTATCCGACGACAAGAATAGTGCATTAAGGACTTGATTAAGATATGGTGAG
CAACGTAATTATCGGGCTCAACAGTTTATTAGCAATCGTTTTGATAGAAGCGTTGATGCTGTGGAAGTTG
TTCTTTTTACTACCAACAGCCATTAACAAATCCATTAGAGTGTTCGTTCGTTTTTCTGCTCAGATTCAAG
AAAATTATTCCATCCTCATTATACTTTTTTCTTCTATTTCGTGCTCCACGTCGAGGTATCAAGGAACATA
GTTTACTAACATTAACGAATTCATCTCCTATGAATTTACTTTTTGTATAGATCCGAGACAAGCAGAGTGG
AAAGACAATCCTGGATTTTCTTAAGTCCGATGGATTTGCCAACCGGAACTTCATGCAGTTGATCCATGAT
GACTCTCTCACCTTTAAGGAGGACATCCAGAAAGCACAAGTTTCTGGCCAGGGGGACAGTCTTCACGAGC
ACATCGCTAATCTTGCAGGTAGCCCAGCTATCAAAAAGGGAATACTGCAGACCGTTAAGGTCGTGGATGA
ACTCGTCAAAGTAATGGGAAGGCATAAGCCCGAGAATATCGTTATCGAGATGGCCCGAGAGAACCAAACT
ACCCAGAAGGGACAGAAGAACAGTAGGGAAAGGATGAAGAGGATTGAAGAGGGTATAAAAGAACTGGGGT
CCCAAATCCTTAAGGAACACCCAGTTGAAAACACCCAGCTTCAGAATGAGAAGCTCTACCTGTACTACCT
GCAGAACGGCAGGGACATGTACGTGGATCAGGAACTGGACATCAATCGGCTCTCCGACTACGACGTGGAT
CATATCGTGCCCCAGTCTTTTCTCAAAGATGATTCTATTGATAATAAAGTGTTGACAAGATCCGATAAAA
ATAGAGGGAAGAGTGATAACGTCCCCTCAGAAGAAGTTGTCAAGAAAATGAAAAATTATTGGCGGCAGCT
GCTGAACGCCAAACTGATCACACAACGGAAGTTCGATAATCTGACTAAGGCTGAACGAGGTGGCCTGTCT
GAGTTGGATAAAGCCGGCTTCATCAAAAGGCAGCTTGTTGAGACACGCCAGATCACCAAGCACGTGGCCC
AAATTCTCGATTCACGCATGAACACCAAGTACGATGAAAATGACAAACTGATTCGAGAGGTGAAAGTTAT
TACTCTGAAGTCTAAGCTGGTCTCAGATTTCAGAAAGGACTTTCAGTTTTATAAGGTGAGAGAGATCAAC
AATTACCACCATGCGCATGATGCCTACCTGAATGCAGTGGTAGGCACTGCACTTATCAAAAAATATCCCA
AGCTTGAATCTGAATTTGTTTACGGAGACTATAAAGTGTACGATGTTAGGAAAATGATCGCAAAGTCTGA
GCAGGAAATAGGCAAGGCCACCGCTAAGTACTTCTTTTACAGCAATATTATGAATTTTTTCAAGACCGAG
ATTACACTGGCCAATGGAGAGATTCGGAAGCGACCACTTATCGAAACAAACGGAGAAACAGGAGAAATCG
TGTGGGACAAGGGTAGGGATTTCGCGACAGTCCGGAAGGTCCTGTCCATGCCGCAGGTGAACATCGTTAA
AAAGACCGAAGTACAGACCGGAGGCTTCTCCAAGGAAAGTATCCTCCCGAAAAGGAACAGCGACAAGCTG
ATCGCACGCAAAAAAGATTGGGACCCCAAGAAATACGGCGGATTCGATTCTCCTACAGTCGCTTACAGTG
TACTGGTTGTGGCCAAAGTGGAGAAAGGGAAGTCTAAAAAACTCAAAAGCGTCAAGGAACTGCTGGGCAT
CACAATCATGGAGCGATCAAGCTTCGAAAAAAACCCCATCGACTTTCTCGAGGCGAAAGGATATAAAGAG
GTCAAAAAAGACCTCATCATTAAGCTTCCCAAGTACTCTCTCTTTGAGCTTGAAAACGGCCGGAAACGAA
TGCTCGCTAGTGCGGGCGAGCTGCAGAAAGGTAACGAGCTGGCACTGCCCTCTAAATACGTTAATTTCTT
GTATCTGGCCAGCCACTATGAAAAGCTCAAAGGGTCTCCCGAAGATAATGAGCAGAAGCAGCTGTTCGTG
GAACAACACAAACACTACCTTGATGAGATCATCGAGCAAATAAGCGAATTCTCCAAAAGAGTGATCCTCG
CCGACGCTAACCTCGATAAGGTGCTTTCTGCTTACAATAAGCACAGGGATAAGCCCATCAGGGAGCAGGC
AGAAAACATTATCCACTTGTTTACTCTGACCAACTTGGGCGCGCCTGCAGCCTTCAAGTACTTCGACACC
ACCATAGACAGAAAGCGGTACACCTCTACAAAGGAGGTCCTGGACGCCACACTGATTCATCAGTCAATTA
CGGGGCTCTATGAAACAAGAATCGACCTCTCTCAGCTCGGTGGAGACAGCAGGGCTGACCCCAAGAAGAA
GAGGAAGGTGTGATCTCTTCTCGAGTCATGTAATTAGTTATGTCACGCTTACATTCACGCCCTCCCCCCA
CATCCGCTCTAACCGAAAAGGAAGGAGTTAGACAACCTGAAGTCTAGGTCCCTATTTATTTTTTTATAGT
TATGTTAGTATTAAGAACGTTATTTATATTTCAAATTTTTCTTTTTTTTCTGTACAGACGCGTGTACGCA
TGTAACATTATACTGAAAACCTTGCTTGAGAAGGTTTTGGGACGCTCGAAGGCTTTAATTTGCGGCCGGT
ACCCAATTCGCCCTATAGTGAGTCGTATTACGCGCGCTCACTGGCCGTCGTTTTACAACGTCGTGACTGG
GAAAACCCTGGCGTTACCCAACTTAATCGCCTTGCAGCACATCCCCCTTTCGCCAGCTGGCGTAATAGCG
AAGAGGCCCGCACCGATCGCCCTTCCCAACAGTTGCGCAGCCTGAATGGCGAATGGCGCG
[124 nt withheld, positions 8811-8934]
C
[91 nt withheld, positions 8936-9026]
A
[49 nt withheld, positions 9028-9076]
CCTTTGACGTTGGAGTCCACGTTCTTT
[37 nt withheld, positions 9104-9140]
ACCCTATCTCGGTCTATTCTTTTGATTTATAAGGGATTTTGCCGATTTCGGCCTATTGGTTAAAAAATGA
GCTGATTTAACAAAAATTTAACGCGAATTTTAACAAAATATTAACGTTTACAATTTCCTGATGCGGTATT
TTCTCCTTACGCATCTGTGCGGTATTTCACACCGCATAGGGTAATAACTGATATAATTAAATTGAAGCTC
TAATTTGTGAGTTTAGTATACATGCATTTACTTATAATACAGTTTTTTAGTTTTGCTGGCCGCATCTTCT
CAAATATGCTTCCCAGCCTGCTTTTCTGTAACGTTCACCCTCTACCTTAGCATCCCTTCCCTTTGCAAAT
AGTCCTCTTCCAACAATAATAATGTCAGATCCTGTAGAGACCACATCATCCACGGTTCTATACTGTTGAC
CCAATGCGTCTCCCTTGTCATCTAAACCCACACCGGGTGTCATAATCAACCAATCGTAACCTTCATCTCT
TCCACCCATGTCTCTTTGAGCAATAAAGCCGATAACAAAATCTTTGTCGCTCTTCGCAATGTCAACAGTA
CCCTTAGTATATTCTCCAGTAGATAGGGAGCCCTTGCATGACAATTCTGCTAACATCAAAAGGCCTCTAG
GTTCCTTTGTTACTTCTTCTGCCGCCTGCTTCAAACCGCTAACAATACCTGGGCCCACCACACCGTGTGC
ATTCGTAATGTCTGCCCATTCTGCTATTCTGTATACACCCGCAGAGTACTGCAATTTGACTGTATTACCA
ATGTCAGCAAATTTTCTGTCTTCGAAGAGTAAAAAATTGTACTTGGCGGATAATGCCTTTAGCGGCTTAA
CTGTGCCCTCCATGGAAAAATCAGTCAAGATATCCACATGTGTTTTTAGTAAACAAATTTTGGGACCTAA
TGCTTCAACTAACTCCAGTAATTCCTTGGTGGTACGAACATCCAATGAAGCACACAAGTTTGTTTGCTTT
TCGTGCATGATATTAAATAGCTTGGCAGCAACAGGACTAGGATGAGTAGCAGCACGTTCCTTATATGTAG
CTTTCGACATGATTTATCTTCGTTTCCTGCAGGTTTTTGTTCTGTGCAGTTGGGTTAAGAATACTGGGCA
ATTTCATGTTTCTTCAACACTACATATGCGTATATATACCAATCTAAGTCTGTGCTCCTTCCTTCGTTCT
TCCTTCTGTTCGGAGATTACCGAATCAAAAAAATTTCAAAGAAACCGAAATCAAAAAAAAGAATAAAAAA
AAAATGATGAATTGAATTGAAAAGCTGTGGTATGGTGCACTCTCAGTACAATCTGCTCTGATGCCGCATA
GTTAAGCCAGCCCCGACACCCGCCAACACCCGCTGACGCGCCCTGACGGGCTTGTCTGCTCCCGGCATCC
GCTTACAGACAAGCTGTGACCGTCTCCGGGAGCTGCATGTGTCAGAGGTTTTCACCGTCATCACCGAAAC
GCGCGA
Features (pLannotate 1.2.2; 24 found; start..end, strand, type, name):
     70..573     -  misc_feature   CEN/ARS: S. cerevisiae CEN6 centromere fused to an autonomously replicating sequence
    610..714     +  promoter       AmpR promoter: bla
    715..1575    +  CDS            AmpR: β-lactamase; bla; confers resistance to ampicillin, carbenicillin, and related antibiotics
   1746..2334    +  rep_origin     ori: high-copy-number ColE1/pMB1/pBR322/pUC origin of replication
   2440..2528    +  ncRNA          tRNA: Accession: RF00005 - tRNA
   2629..2696    +  misc_RNA       tracrRNA (fragment): trans-activating CRISPR RNA for the Streptococcus pyogenes CRISPR/Cas9 system
   2791..2811    +  promoter       MAS promoter (fragment): mannopine synthase promoter (Velten et al., 1984)
   2942..3061    +  rep_origin     RSF ori (fragment): Plasmids containing the RSF 1030 origin of replication can be propagated in E. coli cells that contain additional plasmids with compatible origins.
   3063..3155    +  CDS            lacI (fragment): lac repressor; lacI; The lac repressor binds to the lac operator to inhibit transcription in E. coli. This inhibition can be relieved by adding lactose or isopropyl-β-D-thiogalactopyranoside (IPTG).
   3168..3189    +  protein_bind   CAP binding site: CAP binding activates transcription in the presence of cAMP. E. coli catabolite activator protein
   3204..3234    +  promoter       lac promoter: promoter for the E. coli lac operon
   3242..3258    +  protein_bind   lac operator: The lac repressor binds to the lac operator to inhibit transcription in E. coli. This inhibition can be relieved by adding lactose or isopropyl-β-D-thiogalactopyranoside (IPTG). lac repressor encoded by lacI
   3303..3321    +  promoter       T3 promoter: promoter for bacteriophage T3 RNA polymerase
   3339..3737    +  promoter       TEF1 promoter: S. cerevisiae TEF1; promoter for EF-1α
   3790..8307    +  CDS            cas9: CAS9_STRP1 - Also known as csn1 From Streptococcus pyogenes serotype M1.
   8356..8603    +  terminator     CYC1 terminator: S. cerevisiae CYC1; transcription terminator for CYC1
   8622..8640    -  promoter       T7 promoter: promoter for bacteriophage T7 RNA polymerase
   8648..8803    +  CDS            lacZα (fragment): LacZα fragment of β-galactosidase; lacZ fragment
   8811..9266    +  rep_origin     f1 ori (sequence partly withheld): f1 bacteriophage origin of replication; arrow indicates direction of (+) strand synthesis
   9267..9318    -  misc_feature   bom (fragment): basis of mobility region from pBR322
   9397..10200   -  CDS            URA3: orotidine-5'-phosphate decarboxylase, required for uracil biosynthesis; S. cerevisiae URA3; yeast auxotrophic marker, counterselectable with 5-fluoroorotic acid (5-FOA)
  10201..10416   -  promoter       URA3 promoter: S. cerevisiae URA3
  10431..10480   -  misc_feature   bom (fragment): basis of mobility region from pBR322
  10582..1       -  CDS            rop (fragment) (across the origin): Rop protein, which maintains plasmids at low copy number; rop
