>Addgene plasmid #162607 | pEmpty_Control | addgene full sequence | sequence record 318669 | Addgene NGS Result
GACGAAAGGGCCTCGTGATACGCCTATTTTTATAGGTTAATGTCATGATAATAATGGTTTCTTAGACGGA
TCGCTTGCCTGTAACTTACACGCGCCTCGTATCTTTTAATGATGGAATAATTTGGGAATTTACTCTGTGT
TTATTTATTTTTATGTTTTGTATTTGGATTTTAGAAAGTAAATAAAGAAGGTAGAAGAGTTACGGAATGA
AGAAAAAAAAATAAACAAAGGTTTAAAAAATTTCAACAAAAAGCGTACTTTACATATATATTTATTAGAC
AAGAAAAGCAGATTAAATAGATATACATTCGATTAACGATAAGTAAAATGTAAAATCACAGGATTTTCGT
GTGTGGTCTTCTACACAGACAAGATGAAACAATTCGGCATTAATACCTGAGAGCAGGAAGAGCAAGATAA
AAGGTAGTATTTGTTGGCGATCCCCCTAGAGTCTTTTACATCTTCGGAAAACAAAAACTATTTTTTCTTT
AATTTCTTTTTTTACTTTCTATTTTTAATTTATATATTTATATTAAAAAATTTAAATTATAATTATTTTT
ATAGCACGTGATGAAAAGGACCCAGGTGGCACTTTTCGGGGAAATGTGCGCGGAACCCCTATTTGTTTAT
TTTTCTAAATACATTCAAATATGTATCCGCTCATGAGACAATAACCCTGATAAATGCTTCAATAATATTG
AAAAAGGAAGAGTATGAGTATTCAACATTTCCGTGTCGCCCTTATTCCCTTTTTTGCGGCATTTTGCCTT
CCTGTTTTTGCTCACCCAGAAACGCTGGTGAAAGTAAAAGATGCTGAAGATCAGTTGGGTGCACGAGTGG
GTTACATCGAACTGGATCTCAACAGCGGTAAGATCCTTGAGAGTTTTCGCCCCGAAGAACGTTTTCCAAT
GATGAGCACTTTTAAAGTTCTGCTATGTGGCGCGGTATTATCCCGTATTGACGCCGGGCAAGAGCAACTC
GGTCGCCGCATACACTATTCTCAGAATGACTTGGTTGAGTACTCACCAGTCACAGAAAAGCATCTTACGG
ATGGCATGACAGTAAGAGAATTATGCAGTGCTGCCATAACCATGAGTGATAACACTGCGGCCAACTTACT
TCTGACAACGATCGGAGGACCGAAGGAGCTAACCGCTTTTTTGCACAACATGGGGGATCATGTAACTCGC
CTTGATCGTTGGGAACCGGAGCTGAATGAAGCCATACCAAACGACGAGCGTGACACCACGATGCCTGTAG
CAATGGCAACAACGTTGCGCAAACTATTAACTGGCGAACTACTTACTCTAGCTTCCCGGCAACAATTAAT
AGACTGGATGGAGGCGGATAAAGTTGCAGGACCACTTCTGCGCTCGGCCCTTCCGGCTGGCTGGTTTATT
GCTGATAAATCTGGAGCCGGTGAGCGTGGGTCTCGCGGTATCATTGCAGCACTGGGGCCAGATGGTAAGC
CCTCCCGTATCGTAGTTATCTACACGACGGGGAGTCAGGCAACTATGGATGAACGAAATAGACAGATCGC
TGAGATAGGTGCCTCACTGATTAAGCATTGGTAACTGTCAGACCAAGTTTACTCATATATACTTTAGATT
GATTTAAAACTTCATTTTTAATTTAAAAGGATCTAGGTGAAGATCCTTTTTGATAATCTCATGACCAAAA
TCCCTTAACGTGAGTTTTCGTTCCACTGAGCGTCAGACCCCGTAGAAAAGATCAAAGGATCTTCTTGAGA
TCCTTTTTTTCTGCGCGTAATCTGCTGCTTGCAAACAAAAAAACCACTGCTACCAGCGGTGGTTTGTTTG
CCGGATCAAGAGCTACCAACTCTTTTTCCGAAGGTAACTGGCTTCAGCAGAGCGCAGATACCAAATACTG
TTCTTCTAGTGTAGCCGTAGTTAGGCCACCACTTCAAGAACTCTGTAGCACCGCCTACATACCTCGCTCT
GCTAATCCTGTTACCAGTGGCTGCTGCCAGTGGCGATAAGTCGTGTCTTACCGGGTTGGACTCAAGACGA
TAGTTACCGGATAAGGCGCAGCGGTCGGGCTGAACGGGGGGTTCGTGCACACAGCCCAGCTTGGAGCGAA
CGACCTACACCGAACTGAGATACCTACAGCGTGAGCTATGAGAAAGCGCCACGCTTCCCGAAGGGAGAAA
GGCGGACAGGTATCCGGTAAGCTGCAGGGTCGGAACAGGAGAGCGCACGAGGGAGCTTCCAGGGGGAAAC
GCCTGGTATCTTTATAGTCCTGTCGGGTTTCGCCACCTCTGACTTGAGCGTCGATTTTTGTGATGCTCGT
CAGGGGGGCGGAGCCTATGGAAAAACGCCAGCAACGCGGCCTTTTTACGGTTCCTGGCCTTTTGCTGGCC
TTTTGCTCTTAATTAAGTATATGTGTTATGTAGTATACTCTTTCTTCAACAATTAAATACTCTCGGTAGC
CAAGTTGGTTTAAGGCGCAAGACTGTAATTTATCACTACGAAATCTTGAGATCGGGCGTTCGACTCGCCC
CCGGGAGAGATGGCCGGCATGGTCCCAGCCTCCTCGCTGGCGCCGGCTGGGCAACACCTTCGGGTGGCGA
ATGGGACTTTGGCGGCCGCGTTTAAGAGCTATGCTGGAAACAGCATAGCAAGTTTAAATAAGGCTAGTCC
GTTATCAACTTGAAAAAGTGGCACCGAGTCGGTGCTTTTTTGTTAACTCCGTTACTGTGGGCTTGCCATA
TTTTTTGGAACTTTTCTGCCCTTTTTCTCAATGAGTAAGGAGGGCGTTTATCTTTTCTATTTTATTTTTC
TACAAATTTGATTCATGAGTCCATGGAACAAATATATAGAACTCATTTTCTTGTTTCGGTATATATATTA
ACTCCATTGAAGCATTTGCTTTTATCCTGACTGGCTAGCTAGTCGTGCAATGTATGACTTTAAGCCGCGG
TCTTTCCTGCGTTATCCCCTGATTCTGTGGATAACCGTATTACCGCCTTTGAGTGAGCTGATACCGCTCG
CCGCAGCCGAACGACCGAGCGCAGCGAGTCAGTGAGCGAGGAAGCGGAAGAGCGCCCAATACGCAAACCG
CCTCTCCCCGCGCGTTGGCCGATTCATTAATGCAGCTGGCACGACAGGTTTCCCGACTGGAAAGCGGGCA
GTGAGCGCAACGCAATTAATGTGAGTTAGCTCACTCATTAGGCACCCCAGGCTTTACACTTTATGCTTCC
GGCTCGTATGTTGTGTGGAATTGTGAGCGGATAACAATTTCACACAGGAAACAGCTATGACCATGATTAC
GCCAAGCGCGCAATTAACCCTCACTAAAGGGAACAAAAGCTGGAGCTCATAGCTTCAAAATGTTTCTACT
CCTTTTTTACTCTTCCAGATTTTCTCGGACTCCGCGCATCGCCGTACCACTTCAAAACACCCAAGCACAG
CATACTAAATTTCCCCTCTTTCTTCCTCTAGGGTGTCGTTAATTACCCGTACTAAAGGTTTGGAAAAGAA
AAAAGAGACCGCCTCGTTTCTTTTTCTTCGTCGAAAAAGGCAATAAAAATTTTTATCACGTTTCTTTTTC
TTGAAAATTTTTTTTTTGATTTTTTTCTCTTTCGATGACCTCCCATTGATATTTAAGTTAATAAACGGTC
TTCAATTTCTCAAGTTTCAGTTTCATTTTTCTTGTTCTATTACAACTTTTTTTACTTCTTGCTCATTAGA
AAGAAAGCATAGCAATCTAATCTAAGTTTTCTAGAGATGTCTAGAGCCCCAAAGAAGAAGAGAAAAGTTA
GACCCGGGATGGACAAGAAGTACTCCATTGGGCTCGATATCGGCACAAACAGCGTCGGTTGGGCCGTCAT
TACGGACGAGTACAAGGTGCCGAGCAAAAAATTCAAAGTTCTGGGCAATACCGATCGCCACAGCATAAAG
AAGAACCTCATTGGCGCCCTCCTGTTCGACTCCGGGGAGACGGCCGAAGCCACGCGGCTCAAAAGAACAG
CACGGCGCAGATATACCCGCAGAAAGAATCGGATCTGCTACCTGCAGGAGATCTTTAGTAATGAGATGGC
TAAGGTGGATGACTCTTTCTTCCATAGGCTGGAGGAGTCCTTTTTGGTGGAGGAGGATAAAAAGCACGAG
CGCCACCCAATCTTTGGCAATATCGTGGACGAGGTGGCGTACCATGAAAAGTACCCAACCATATATCATC
TGAGGAAGAAGCTTGTAGACAGTACTGATAAGGCTGACTTGCGGTTGATCTATCTCGCGCTGGCGCATAT
GATCAAATTTCGGGGACACTTCCTCATCGAGGGGGACCTGAACCCAGACAACAGCGATGTCGACAAACTC
TTTATCCAACTGGTTCAGACTTACAATCAGCTTTTCGAAGAGAACCCGATCAACGCATCCGGAGTTGACG
CCAAAGCAATCCTGAGCGCTAGGCTGTCCAAATCCCGGCGGCTCGAAAACCTCATCGCACAGCTCCCTGG
GGAGAAGAAGAACGGCCTGTTTGGTAATCTTATCGCCCTGTCACTCGGGCTGACCCCCAACTTTAAATCT
AACTTCGACCTGGCCGAAGATGCCAAGCTTCAACTGAGCAAAGACACCTACGATGATGATCTCGACAATC
TGCTGGCCCAGATCGGCGACCAGTACGCAGACCTTTTTTTGGCGGCAAAGAACCTGTCAGACGCCATTCT
GCTGAGTGATATTCTGCGAGTGAACACGGAGATCACCAAAGCTCCGCTGAGCGCTAGTATGATCAAGCGC
TATGATGAGCACCACCAAGACTTGACTTTGCTGAAGGCCCTTGTCAGACAGCAACTGCCTGAGAAGTACA
AGGAAATTTTCTTCGATCAGTCTAAAAATGGCTACGCCGGATACATTGACGGCGGAGCAAGCCAGGAGGA
ATTTTACAAATTTATTAAGCCCATCTTGGAAAAAATGGACGGCACCGAGGAGCTGCTGGTAAAGCTTAAC
AGAGAAGATCTGTTGCGCAAACAGCGCACTTTCGACAATGGAAGCATCCCCCACCAGATTCACCTGGGCG
AACTGCACGCTATCCTCAGGCGGCAAGAGGATTTCTACCCCTTTTTGAAAGATAACAGGGAAAAGATTGA
GAAAATCCTCACATTTCGGATACCCTACTATGTAGGCCCCCTCGCCCGGGGAAATTCCAGATTCGCGTGG
ATGACTCGCAAATCAGAAGAGACCATCACTCCCTGGAACTTCGAGGAAGTCGTGGATAAGGGGGCCTCTG
CCCAGTCCTTCATCGAAAGGATGACTAACTTTGATAAAAATCTGCCTAACGAAAAGGTGCTTCCTAAACA
CTCTCTGCTGTACGAGTACTTCACAGTTTATAACGAGCTCACCAAGGTCAAATACGTCACAGAAGGGATG
AGAAAGCCAGCATTCCTGTCTGGAGAGCAGAAGAAAGCTATCGTGGACCTCCTCTTCAAGACGAACCGGA
AAGTTACCGTGAAACAGCTCAAAGAAGACTATTTCAAAAAGATTGAATGTTTCGACTCTGTTGAAATCAG
CGGAGTGGAGGATCGCTTCAACGCATCCCTGGGAACGTATCACGATCTCCTGAAAATCATTAAAGACAAG
GACTTCCTGGACAATGAGGAGAACGAGGACATTCTTGAGGACATTGTCCTCACCCTTACGTTGTTTGAAG
ATAGGGAGATGATTGAAGAACGCTTGAAAACTTACGCTCATCTCTTCGACGACAAAGTCATGAAACAGCT
CAAGAGGCGCCGATATACAGGATGGGGGCGGCTGTCAAGAAAACTGATCAATGGGGTATGTGAACTGCAA
TATTAATAGCACGAGAAAATTGAGAGGAAGATAGATGGGAACTAGTAGAGTTGATATTGATGAGATACGA
AAACCACACGTAAATAAACTATCCGACGACAAGAATAGTGCATTAAGGACTTGATTAAGATATGGTGAGC
AACGTAATTATCGGGCTCAACAGTTTATTAGCAATCGTTTTGATAGAAGCGTTGATGCTGTGGAAGTTGT
TCTTTTTACTACCAACAGCCATTAACAAATCCATTAGAGTGTTCGTTCGTTTTTCTGCTCAGATTCAAGA
AAATTATTCCATCCTCATTATACTTTTTTCTTCTATTTCGTGCTCCACGTCGAGGTATCAAGGAACATAG
TTTACTAACATTAACGAATTCATCTCCTATGAATTTACTTTTTGTATAGATCCGAGACAAGCAGAGTGGA
AAGACAATCCTGGATTTTCTTAAGTCCGATGGATTTGCCAACCGGAACTTCATGCAGTTGATCCATGATG
ACTCTCTCACCTTTAAGGAGGACATCCAGAAAGCACAAGTTTCTGGCCAGGGGGACAGTCTTCACGAGCA
CATCGCTAATCTTGCAGGTAGCCCAGCTATCAAAAAGGGAATACTGCAGACCGTTAAGGTCGTGGATGAA
CTCGTCAAAGTAATGGGAAGGCATAAGCCCGAGAATATCGTTATCGAGATGGCCCGAGAGAACCAAACTA
CCCAGAAGGGACAGAAGAACAGTAGGGAAAGGATGAAGAGGATTGAAGAGGGTATAAAAGAACTGGGGTC
CCAAATCCTTAAGGAACACCCAGTTGAAAACACCCAGCTTCAGAATGAGAAGCTCTACCTGTACTACCTG
CAGAACGGCAGGGACATGTACGTGGATCAGGAACTGGACATCAATCGGCTCTCCGACTACGACGTGGATC
ATATCGTGCCCCAGTCTTTTCTCAAAGATGATTCTATTGATAATAAAGTGTTGACAAGATCCGATAAAAA
TAGAGGGAAGAGTGATAACGTCCCCTCAGAAGAAGTTGTCAAGAAAATGAAAAATTATTGGCGGCAGCTG
CTGAACGCCAAACTGATCACACAACGGAAGTTCGATAATCTGACTAAGGCTGAACGAGGTGGCCTGTCTG
AGTTGGATAAAGCCGGCTTCATCAAAAGGCAGCTTGTTGAGACACGCCAGATCACCAAGCACGTGGCCCA
AATTCTCGATTCACGCATGAACACCAAGTACGATGAAAATGACAAACTGATTCGAGAGGTGAAAGTTATT
ACTCTGAAGTCTAAGCTGGTCTCAGATTTCAGAAAGGACTTTCAGTTTTATAAGGTGAGAGAGATCAACA
ATTACCACCATGCGCATGATGCCTACCTGAATGCAGTGGTAGGCACTGCACTTATCAAAAAATATCCCAA
GCTTGAATCTGAATTTGTTTACGGAGACTATAAAGTGTACGATGTTAGGAAAATGATCGCAAAGTCTGAG
CAGGAAATAGGCAAGGCCACCGCTAAGTACTTCTTTTACAGCAATATTATGAATTTTTTCAAGACCGAGA
TTACACTGGCCAATGGAGAGATTCGGAAGCGACCACTTATCGAAACAAACGGAGAAACAGGAGAAATCGT
GTGGGACAAGGGTAGGGATTTCGCGACAGTCCGGAAGGTCCTGTCCATGCCGCAGGTGAACATCGTTAAA
AAGACCGAAGTACAGACCGGAGGCTTCTCCAAGGAAAGTATCCTCCCGAAAAGGAACAGCGACAAGCTGA
TCGCACGCAAAAAAGATTGGGACCCCAAGAAATACGGCGGATTCGATTCTCCTACAGTCGCTTACAGTGT
ACTGGTTGTGGCCAAAGTGGAGAAAGGGAAGTCTAAAAAACTCAAAAGCGTCAAGGAACTGCTGGGCATC
ACAATCATGGAGCGATCAAGCTTCGAAAAAAACCCCATCGACTTTCTCGAGGCGAAAGGATATAAAGAGG
TCAAAAAAGACCTCATCATTAAGCTTCCCAAGTACTCTCTCTTTGAGCTTGAAAACGGCCGGAAACGAAT
GCTCGCTAGTGCGGGCGAGCTGCAGAAAGGTAACGAGCTGGCACTGCCCTCTAAATACGTTAATTTCTTG
TATCTGGCCAGCCACTATGAAAAGCTCAAAGGGTCTCCCGAAGATAATGAGCAGAAGCAGCTGTTCGTGG
AACAACACAAACACTACCTTGATGAGATCATCGAGCAAATAAGCGAATTCTCCAAAAGAGTGATCCTCGC
CGACGCTAACCTCGATAAGGTGCTTTCTGCTTACAATAAGCACAGGGATAAGCCCATCAGGGAGCAGGCA
GAAAACATTATCCACTTGTTTACTCTGACCAACTTGGGCGCGCCTGCAGCCTTCAAGTACTTCGACACCA
CCATAGACAGAAAGCGGTACACCTCTACAAAGGAGGTCCTGGACGCCACACTGATTCATCAGTCAATTAC
GGGGCTCTATGAAACAAGAATCGACCTCTCTCAGCTCGGTGGAGACAGCAGGGCTGACCCCAAGAAGAAG
AGGAAGGTGTGATCTCTTCTCGAGTCATGTAATTAGTTATGTCACGCTTACATTCACGCCCTCCCCCCAC
ATCCGCTCTAACCGAAAAGGAAGGAGTTAGACAACCTGAAGTCTAGGTCCCTATTTATTTTTTTATAGTT
ATGTTAGTATTAAGAACGTTATTTATATTTCAAATTTTTCTTTTTTTTCTGTACAGACGCGTGTACGCAT
GTAACATTATACTGAAAACCTTGCTTGAGAAGGTTTTGGGACGCTCGAAGGCTTTAATTTGCGGCCGGTA
CCCAATTCGCCCTATAGTGAGTCGTATTACGCGCGCTCACTGGCCGTCGTTTTACAACGTCGTGACTGGG
AAAACCCTGGCGTTACCCAACTTAATCGCCTTGCAGCACATCCCCCTTTCGCCAGCTGGCGTAATAGCGA
AGAGGCCCGCACCGATCGCCCTTCCCAACAGTTGCGCAGCCTGAATGGCGAATGG
[124 nt withheld, positions 8806-8929]
C
[91 nt withheld, positions 8931-9021]
A
[49 nt withheld, positions 9023-9071]
CCTTTGACGTTGGAGTCCACGTTCTTT
[37 nt withheld, positions 9099-9135]
ACCCTATCTCGGTCTATTCTTTTGATTTATAAGGGATTTTGCCGATTTCGGCCTATTGGTTAAAAAATGA
GCTGATTTAACAAAAATTTAACGCGAATTTTAACAAAATATTAACGCTTACAATTTCCTGATGCGGTATT
TTCTCCTTACGCATCTGTGCGGTATTTCACACCGCATAGGGTAATAACTGATATAATTAAATTGAAGCTC
TAATTTGTGAGTTTAGTATACATGCATTTACTTATAATACAGTTTTTTAGTTTTGCTGGCCGCATCTTCT
CAAATATGCTTCCCAGCCTGCTTTTCTGTAACGTTCACCCTCTACCTTAGCATCCCTTCCCTTTGCAAAT
AGTCCTCTTCCAACAATAATAATGTCAGATCCTGTAGAGACCACATCATCCACGGTTCTATACTGTTGAC
CCAATGCGTCTCCCTTGTCATCTAAACCCACACCGGGTGTCATAATCAACCAATCGTAACCTTCATCTCT
TCCACCCATGTCTCTTTGAGCAATAAAGCCGATAACAAAATCTTTGTCGCTCTTCGCAATGTCAACAGTA
CCCTTAGTATATTCTCCAGTAGATAGGGAGCCCTTGCATGACAATTCTGCTAACATCAAAAGGCCTCTAG
GTTCCTTTGTTACTTCTTCTGCCGCCTGCTTCAAACCGCTAACAATACCTGGGCCCACCACACCGTGTGC
ATTCGTAATGTCTGCCCATTCTGCTATTCTGTATACACCCGCAGAGTACTGCAATTTGACTGTATTACCA
ATGTCAGCAAATTTTCTGTCTTCGAAGAGTAAAAAATTGTACTTGGCGGATAATGCCTTTAGCGGCTTAA
CTGTGCCCTCCATGGAAAAATCAGTCAAGATATCCACATGTGTTTTTAGTAAACAAATTTTGGGACCTAA
TGCTTCAACTAACTCCAGTAATTCCTTGGTGGTACGAACATCCAATGAAGCACACAAGTTTGTTTGCTTT
TCGTGCATGATATTAAATAGCTTGGCAGCAACAGGACTAGGATGAGTAGCAGCACGTTCCTTATATGTAG
CTTTCGACATGATTTATCTTCGTTTCCTGCAGGTTTTTGTTCTGTGCAGTTGGGTTAAGAATACTGGGCA
ATTTCATGTTTCTTCAACACTACATATGCGTATATATACCAATCTAAGTCTGTGCTCCTTCCTTCGTTCT
TCCTTCTGTTCGGAGATTACCGAATCAAAAAAATTTCAAGGAAACCGAAATCAAAAAAAAGAATAAAAAA
AAAATGATGAATTGAAAAGGTGGTATGGTGCACTCTCAGTACAATCTGCTCTGATGCCGCATAGTTAAGC
CAGCCCCGACACCCGCCAACACCCGCTGACGCGCCCTGACGGGCTTGTCTGCTCCCGGCATCCGCTTACA
GACAAGCTGTGACCGTCTCCGGGAGCTGCATGTGTCAGAGGTTTTCACCGTCATCACCGAAACGCGCGA
Features (pLannotate 1.2.2; 24 found; start..end, strand, type, name):
     69..572     -  misc_feature   CEN/ARS: S. cerevisiae CEN6 centromere fused to an autonomously replicating sequence
    609..713     +  promoter       AmpR promoter: bla
    714..1574    +  CDS            AmpR: β-lactamase; bla; confers resistance to ampicillin, carbenicillin, and related antibiotics
   1745..2333    +  rep_origin     ori: high-copy-number ColE1/pMB1/pBR322/pUC origin of replication
   2439..2527    +  ncRNA          tRNA: Accession: RF00005 - tRNA
   2628..2695    +  misc_RNA       tracrRNA (fragment): trans-activating CRISPR RNA for the Streptococcus pyogenes CRISPR/Cas9 system
   2790..2810    +  promoter       MAS promoter (fragment): mannopine synthase promoter (Velten et al., 1984)
   2941..3060    +  rep_origin     RSF ori (fragment): Plasmids containing the RSF 1030 origin of replication can be propagated in E. coli cells that contain additional plasmids with compatible origins.
   3062..3154    +  CDS            lacI (fragment): lac repressor; lacI; The lac repressor binds to the lac operator to inhibit transcription in E. coli. This inhibition can be relieved by adding lactose or isopropyl-β-D-thiogalactopyranoside (IPTG).
   3167..3188    +  protein_bind   CAP binding site: CAP binding activates transcription in the presence of cAMP. E. coli catabolite activator protein
   3203..3233    +  promoter       lac promoter: promoter for the E. coli lac operon
   3241..3257    +  protein_bind   lac operator: The lac repressor binds to the lac operator to inhibit transcription in E. coli. This inhibition can be relieved by adding lactose or isopropyl-β-D-thiogalactopyranoside (IPTG). lac repressor encoded by lacI
   3302..3320    +  promoter       T3 promoter: promoter for bacteriophage T3 RNA polymerase
   3338..3736    +  promoter       TEF1 promoter: S. cerevisiae TEF1; promoter for EF-1α
   3789..8306    +  CDS            cas9: CAS9_STRP1 - Also known as csn1 From Streptococcus pyogenes serotype M1.
   8355..8602    +  terminator     CYC1 terminator: S. cerevisiae CYC1; transcription terminator for CYC1
   8621..8639    -  promoter       T7 promoter: promoter for bacteriophage T7 RNA polymerase
   8647..8802    +  CDS            lacZα (fragment): LacZα fragment of β-galactosidase; lacZ fragment
   8806..9234    +  rep_origin     f1 ori (sequence partly withheld): f1 bacteriophage origin of replication; arrow indicates direction of (+) strand synthesis
   9262..9313    -  misc_feature   bom (fragment): basis of mobility region from pBR322
   9392..10195   -  CDS            URA3: orotidine-5'-phosphate decarboxylase, required for uracil biosynthesis; S. cerevisiae URA3; yeast auxotrophic marker, counterselectable with 5-fluoroorotic acid (5-FOA)
  10196..10411   -  promoter       URA3 promoter: S. cerevisiae URA3
  10419..10468   -  misc_feature   bom (fragment): basis of mobility region from pBR322
  10570..1       -  CDS            rop (fragment) (across the origin): Rop protein, which maintains plasmids at low copy number; rop
