[The description below was written by a language model from this plasmid's Addgene catalogue record and pLannotate feature annotations shown in this document.]
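Description:
pEmpty_Control is a yeast–E. coli shuttle vector built on the pRS416 backbone for CRISPR-Cas9 genome editing in Saccharomyces cerevisiae. In yeast it is maintained as a centromeric plasmid through its CEN6/ARS element and selected by the URA3 marker, which complements uracil auxotrophy and can be counterselected with 5-FOA to cure the plasmid after editing. In bacteria it replicates from a high-copy ColE1/pUC-type origin under ampicillin selection. An f1 origin, the flanking T3 and T7 promoters, and lac/lacZα remnants are carried over from the parental backbone. The short hits to MAS promoter, RSF ori, lacI, bom and rop are only fragments and are probably annotation artefacts or backbone remnants rather than functional parts.

The payload is a Streptococcus pyogenes Cas9 coding sequence driven by the constitutive yeast TEF1 promoter and terminated by the CYC1 terminator. The catalogue entry states that the Cas9 cassette includes an RPL25 intron, though this is not annotated separately in the feature tables. Upstream lies a guide RNA cassette in which a tRNA element precedes a tracrRNA-derived scaffold fragment. This arrangement is consistent with tRNA-driven guide expression, although the record does not name the guide promoter explicitly. No targeting spacer is present. Instead, a NotI cloning site occupies the guide position, so new guides can be inserted there.

The plasmid therefore serves both as a no-guide negative control in Cas9 experiments and as the parent vector for building targeting constructs. It was designed for a teaching laboratory module on yeast gene editing. The depositor and sequencing-derived records differ by about a dozen nucleotides in length but show the same feature layout.
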