Addgene plasmid #162607: pEmpty_Control
Purpose: Empty control for Cas9 experiments and to clone new guide RNAs for paper
Depositing lab: Lars Steinmetz. Depositing organization: Stanford University. Publication: CRISPR-Cas9 Gene Editing in Yeast: A Molecular Biology and Bioinformatics Laboratory Module for Undergraduate and High School Students. Sankaran SM, Smith JD, Roy KR. J Microbiol Biol Educ. 2021 May 31;22(2):e00106-21. doi: 10.1128/jmbe.00106-21. eCollection 2021 Fall. PubMed 34594460.
Backbone
  Vector backbone: pRS416
  Vector type: Yeast Expression
  Selectable markers: URA3
Growth in bacteria
  Bacterial resistance: Ampicillin, 100 μg/mL
  Growth temperature: 37°C
  Growth strain: DH5alpha
  Copy number: High Copy
Gene/Insert
  Gene/Insert name: Tef1-Cas9 with RPL25 Intron
  gRNA/shRNA sequence: NotI Cloning Site for new guides
  Species: Synthetic
  Cloning method: Gibson Cloning
Terms and licenses: Academic/Nonprofit Terms; Industry Terms: Not Available to Industry
Depositor comments: This vector was designed as part of a CRISPR course.Please see the following link for an annotated sequence map from the depositing laboratory: https://benchling.com/s/seq-cjBmjlVOGFsXt7cNfhqF
How to cite: pEmpty_Control was a gift from Lars Steinmetz (Addgene plasmid # 162607 ; http://n2t.net/addgene:162607 ; RRID:Addgene_162607)
